Addgene plasmid #49120: pEMS1989
Purpose: AAV plasmid with CAGGS promoter driving expression of iCre. Contains WPRE.
Depositing lab: Elizabeth Simpson. Depositing organization: University of British Columbia. Publication: New MiniPromoter Ple345 (NEFL) Drives Strong and Specific Expression in Retinal Ganglion Cells of Mouse and Primate Retina. Simpson E, Korecki AJ, Fornes O, McGill TJ, Cueva-Vargas JL, Agostinone J, Farkas RA, Hickmott JW, Lam SL, Mathelier A, Renner LM, Stoddard J, Zhou M, Di Polo A, Neuringer M, Wasserman WW. Hum Gene Ther. 2018 Jul 31. doi: 10.1089/hum.2018.118. PubMed 30062914.
Backbone
  Vector backbone: AAV2
  Vector type: Mammalian Expression, AAV
Growth in bacteria
  Bacterial resistance: Ampicillin, 100 μg/mL
  Growth temperature: 30°C
  Growth strain: Stbl2
  Copy number: Low Copy
Gene/Insert
  Gene/Insert name: ssAAV-CAGGS-iCre-WPRE (alt name: iCre)
  Species: Synthetic
  Promoter: CAGGS
  Cloning method: Restriction Enzyme; 5′ cloning site Unknown (unknown if destroyed); 3′ cloning site Unknown (unknown if destroyed)
Terms and licenses: Academic/Nonprofit Terms; Industry Terms: Not Available to Industry
Depositor comments: Please see the annotated GenBank file and the additional image file for the specific location of the minipromoter in this plasmid.
How to cite: pEMS1989 was a gift from Elizabeth Simpson (Addgene plasmid # 49120 ; http://n2t.net/addgene:49120 ; RRID:Addgene_49120)
