[The description below was written by a language model from this plasmid's Addgene catalogue record and pLannotate feature annotations shown in this document.]
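Description:
pEMS1989 is a single-stranded AAV2 transfer plasmid (ssAAV-CAGGS-iCre-WPRE) for mammalian expression of iCre, a synthetic, codon-improved version of the bacteriophage P1 Cre recombinase. It is maintained in E. coli under ampicillin selection (AmpR with its bla promoter). The feature table annotates a ColE1/pUC-type origin, although the catalogue entry lists the plasmid as low copy. An f1 phage origin and remnants of a lac cloning region (lacZα and lacI fragments, CAP site, lac promoter and operator) are carried over from the parent backbone. The depositor's use of a recombination-deficient host reflects the tendency of AAV ITRs to rearrange in bacteria.

The payload lies between two AAV2 inverted terminal repeats, both annotated as fragments, one of which spans the sequence origin. The ITRs are the cis elements needed for replication and packaging of the intervening DNA into AAV particles when rep, cap and helper functions are supplied in trans. Inside them, the CAGGS promoter is represented by the CMV immediate-early enhancer, the chicken β-actin promoter and the chicken β-actin/rabbit β-globin chimeric intron. A second small chimeric intron follows, and then the Cre coding sequence. Downstream, a WPRE enhances transcript stability and expression, and an SV40 polyadenylation signal (annotated on the reverse strand, next to a short large T antigen fragment) terminates the message.

The strong, ubiquitous CAGGS promoter suggests a broadly expressed Cre source for recombining loxP-flanked alleles or reporters. Given the associated work on MiniPromoters for retinal expression, it plausibly serves as a ubiquitous-expression comparison construct, though the record does not say so explicitly. The depositor's comment mentions a minipromoter location, but only CAGGS elements are annotated here.
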