Features (pLannotate 1.2.2; 19 found; start..end, strand, type, name):
    216..595     +  enhancer       CMV enhancer: human cytomegalovirus immediate early enhancer
    598..873     +  promoter       chicken β-actin promoter: No description available
    874..1882    +  intron         chimeric intron: chimera between introns from chicken β-actin and rabbit β-globin
   1970..2102    +  intron         chimeric intron: chimera between introns from human β-globin and immunoglobulin heavy chain genes
   2129..3157    +  CDS            cre: RECR_BPP1 - Experimental evidence at protein level: Swiss-Prot protein existence level 1. Catalyzes site-specific recombination between two 34-base- pair LOXP sites. Its role is to maintain the phage genome as a monomeric unit-copy plasmid in the lysogenic state. From Escherichia phage P1 (Bacteriophage P1).
   3175..3761    +  misc_feature   WPRE: woodchuck hepatitis virus posttranscriptional regulatory element
   3776..3897    -  polyA_signal   SV40 poly(A) signal: SV40 polyadenylation signal
   3920..3988    -  CDS            large T antigen (fragment): large T antigen from SV40 (simian virus 40)
   4066..4196    +  repeat_region  AAV2 ITR (fragment): inverted terminal repeat of adeno-associated virus serotype 2 inverted
   4210..4367    +  CDS            lacZα (fragment): LacZα fragment of β-galactosidase; lacZ fragment
   4372..4800    +  rep_origin     f1 ori (sequence partly withheld): f1 bacteriophage origin of replication; arrow indicates direction of (+) strand synthesis
   4853..4957    +  promoter       AmpR promoter: bla
   4958..5818    +  CDS            AmpR: β-lactamase; bla; confers resistance to ampicillin, carbenicillin, and related antibiotics
   5989..6577    +  rep_origin     ori: high-copy-number ColE1/pMB1/pBR322/pUC origin of replication
   6760..6852    +  CDS            lacI (fragment): lac repressor; lacI; The lac repressor binds to the lac operator to inhibit transcription in E. coli. This inhibition can be relieved by adding lactose or isopropyl-β-D-thiogalactopyranoside (IPTG).
   6865..6886    +  protein_bind   CAP binding site: CAP binding activates transcription in the presence of cAMP. E. coli catabolite activator protein
   6901..6931    +  promoter       lac promoter: promoter for the E. coli lac operon
   6939..6955    +  protein_bind   lac operator: The lac repressor binds to the lac operator to inhibit transcription in E. coli. This inhibition can be relieved by adding lactose or isopropyl-β-D-thiogalactopyranoside (IPTG). lac repressor encoded by lacI
   7005..130     -  repeat_region  AAV2 ITR (fragment) (across the origin): inverted terminal repeat of adeno-associated virus serotype 2 inverted
>Addgene plasmid #49120 | pEMS1989 | depositor full sequence | sequence record 73218 | pEMS1989 sequence 7005 bps
CTGCGCGCTCGCTCGCTCACTGAGGCCGCCCGGGCAAAGCCCGGGCGTCGGGCGACCTTTGGTCGCCCGG
CCTCAGTGAGCGAGCGAGCGCGCAGAGAGGGAGTGGCCAACTCCATCACTAGGGGTTCCTTGTAGTTAAT
GATTAACCCGCCATGCTACTTATCTACGTAGCCATGCTCTAGGAAGATCGGAATTCCCTAGGCCGGCCAC
GCGTTGACATTGATTATTGACTAGTTATTAATAGTAATCAATTACGGGGTCATTAGTTCATAGCCCATAT
ATGGAGTTCCGCGTTACATAACTTACGGTAAATGGCCCGCCTGGCTGACCGCCCAACGACCCCCGCCCAT
TGACGTCAATAATGACGTATGTTCCCATAGTAACGCCAATAGGGACTTTCCATTGACGTCAATGGGTGGA
CTATTTACGGTAAACTGCCCACTTGGCAGTACATCAAGTGTATCATATGCCAAGTACGCCCCCTATTGAC
GTCAATGACGGTAAATGGCCCGCCTGGCATTATGCCCAGTACATGACCTTATGGGACTTTCCTACTTGGC
AGTACATCTACGTATTAGTCATCGCTATTACCATGGGTCGAGGTGAGCCCCACGTTCTGCTTCACTCTCC
CCATCTCCCCCCCCTCCCCACCCCCAATTTTGTATTTATTTATTTTTTAATTATTTTGTGCAGCGATGGG
GGCGGGGGGGGGGGGGGCGCGCGCCAGGCGGGGCGGGGCGGGGCGAGGGGCGGGGCGGGGCGAGGCGGAG
AGGTGCGGCGGCAGCCAATCAGAGCGGCGCGCTCCGAAAGTTTCCTTTTATGGCGAGGCGGCGGCGGCGG
CGGCCCTATAAAAAGCGAAGCGCGCGGCGGGCGGGAGTCGCTGCGTTGCCTTCGCCCCGTGCCCCGCTCC
GCGCCGCCTCGCGCCGCCCGCCCCGGCTCTGACTGACCGCGTTACTCCCACAGGTGAGCGGGCGGGACGG
CCCTTCTCCTCCGGGCTGTAATTAGCGCTTGGTTTAATGACGGCTCGTTTCTTTTCTGTGGCTGCGTGAA
AGCCTTAAAGGGCTCCGGGAGGGCCCTTTGTGCGGGGGGGAGCGGCTCGGGGGGTGCGTGCGTGTGTGTG
TGCGTGGGGAGCGCCGCGTGCGGCCCGCGCTGCCCGGCGGCTGTGAGCGCTGCGGGCGCGGCGCGGGGCT
TTGTGCGCTCCGCGTGTGCGCGAGGGGAGCGCGGCCGGGGGCGGTGCCCCGCGGTGCGGGGGGGCTGCGA
GGGGAACAAAGGCTGCGTGCGGGGTGTGTGCGTGGGGGGGTGAGCAGGGGGTGTGGGCGCGGCGGTCGGG
CTGTAACCCCCCCCTGCACCCCCCTCCCCGAGTTGCTGAGCACGGCCCGGCTTCGGGTGCGGGGCTCCGT
GCGGGGCGTGGCGCGGGGCTCGCCGTGCCGGGCGGGGGGTGGCGGCAGGTGGGGGTGCCGGGCGGGGCGG
GGCCGCCTCGGGCCGGGGAGGGCTCGGGGGAGGGGCGCGGCGGCCCCGGAGCGCCGGCGGCTGTCGAGGC
GCGGCGAGCCGCAGCCATTGCCTTTTATGGTAATCGTGCGAGAGGGCGCAGGGACTTCCTTTGTCCCAAA
TCTGGCGGAGCCGAAATCTGGGAGGCGCCGCCGCACCCCCTCTAGCGGGCGCGGGCGAAGCGGTGCGGCG
CCGGCAGGAAGGAAATGGGCGGGGAGGGCCTTCGTGCGTCGCCGCGCCGCCGTCCCCTTCTCCATCTCCA
GCCTCGGGGCTGCCGCAGGGGGACGGCTGCCTTCGGGGGGGACGGGGCAGGGCGGGGTTCGGCTTCTGGC
GTGTGACCGGCGGCTCTAGAGCCTCTGCTAACCATGTTCATGCCTTCTTCTTTTTCCTACAGCTCCTGGG
CAACGTGCTGGTTGTTGTGCTGTCTCATCATTTTGGCAAAGAATTGGCGCGCCGAAGTTGGTCGTGAGGC
ACTGGGCAGGTAAGTATCAAGGTTACAAGACAGGTTTAAGGAGACCAATAGAAACTGGGCTTGTCGAGAC
AGAGAAGACTCTTGCGTTTCTGATAGGCACCTATTGGTCTTACTGACATCCACTTTGCCTTTCTCTCCAC
AGGTGTCCACTCCCAGGCGGCCGCCACCATGTCCAACCTGCTGACTGTGCACCAAAACCTGCCTGCCCTC
CCTGTGGATGCCACCTCTGATGAAGTCAGGAAGAACCTGATGGACATGTTCAGGGACAGGCAGGCCTTCT
CTGAACACACCTGGAAGATGCTCCTGTCTGTGTGCAGATCCTGGGCTGCCTGGTGCAAGCTGAACAACAG
GAAATGGTTCCCTGCTGAACCTGAGGATGTGAGGGACTACCTCCTGTACCTGCAAGCCAGAGGCCTGGCT
GTGAAGACCATCCAACAGCACCTGGGCCAGCTCAACATGCTGCACAGGAGATCTGGCCTGCCTCGCCCTT
CTGACTCCAATGCTGTGTCCCTGGTGATGAGGAGAATCAGAAAGGAGAATGTGGATGCTGGGGAGAGAGC
CAAGCAGGCCCTGGCCTTTGAACGCACTGACTTTGACCAAGTCAGATCCCTGATGGAGAACTCTGACAGA
TGCCAGGACATCAGGAACCTGGCCTTCCTGGGCATTGCCTACAACACCCTGCTGCGCATTGCCGAAATTG
CCAGAATCAGAGTGAAGGACATCTCCCGCACCGATGGTGGGAGAATGCTGATCCACATTGGCAGGACCAA
GACCCTGGTGTCCACAGCTGGTGTGGAGAAGGCCCTGTCCCTGGGGGTTACCAAGCTGGTGGAGAGATGG
ATCTCTGTGTCTGGTGTGGCTGATGACCCCAACAACTACCTGTTCTGCCGGGTCAGAAAGAATGGTGTGG
CTGCCCCTTCTGCCACCTCCCAACTGTCCACCCGGGCCCTGGAAGGGATCTTTGAGGCCACCCACCGCCT
GATCTATGGTGCCAAGGATGACTCTGGGCAGAGATACCTGGCCTGGTCTGGCCACTCTGCCAGAGTGGGT
GCTGCCAGGGACATGGCCAGGGCTGGTGTGTCCATCCCTGAAATCATGCAGGCTGGTGGCTGGACCAATG
TGAACATAGTGATGAACTACATCAGAAACCTGGACTCTGAGACTGGGGCCATGGTGAGGCTGCTCGAGGA
TGGGGACTGAGCGGCCGCGATCGCTCAACCTCTGGATTACAAAATTTGTGAAAGATTGACTGGTATTCTT
AACTATGTTGCTCCTTTTACGCTATGTGGATACGCTGCTTTAATGCCTTTGTATCATGCTATTGCTTCCC
GTATGGCTTTCATTTTCTCCTCCTTGTATAAATCCTGGTTGCTGTCTCTTTATGAGGAGTTGTGGCCCGT
TGTCAGGCAACGTGGCGTGGTGTGCACTGTGTTTGCTGACGCAACCCCCACTGGTTGGGGCATTGCCACC
ACCTGTCAGCTCCTTTCCGGGACTTTCGCTTTCCCCCTCCCTATTGCCACGGCGGAACTCATCGCCGCCT
GCCTTGCCCGCTGCTGGACAGGGGCTCGGCTGTTGGGCACTGACAATTCCGTGGTGTTGTCGGGGAAATC
ATCGTCCTTTCCTTGGCTGCTCGCCTGTGTTGCCACCTGGATTCTGCGCGGGACGTCCTTCTGCTACGTC
CCTTCGGCCCTCAATCCAGCGGACCTTCCTTCCCGCGGCCTGCTGCCGGCTCTGCGGCCTCTTCCGCGTC
TTCGCCTTCGCCCTCAGACGAGTCGGATCTCCCTTTGGGCCGCCTCCCCGCGATCGCAGACATGATAAGA
TACATTGATGAGTTTGGACAAACCACAACTAGAATGCAGTGAAAAAAATGCTTTATTTGTGAAATTTGTG
ATGCTATTGCTTTATTTGTAACCATTATAAGCTGCAATAAACAAGTTAACAACAACAATTGCATTCATTT
TATGTTTCAGGTTCAGGGGGAGATGTGGGAGGTTTTTTAAAGCAAGTAAAACCTCTACAAATGTGGTAGT
CGAAATTCCCGATAAGGATCTTCCTAGAGCATGGCTACGTAGATAAGTAGCATGGCGGGTTAATCATTAA
CTACAAGGAACCCCTAGTGATGGAGTTGGCCACTCCCTCTCTGCGCGCTCGCTCGCTCACTGAGGCCGGG
CGACCAAAGGTCGCCCGACGCCCGGGCTTTGCCCGGGCGGCCTCAGTGAGCGAGCGAGCGCGCAGCCTTA
ATTAACCTAATTCACTGGCCGTCGTTTTACAACGTCGTGACTGGGAAAACCCTGGCGTTACCCAACTTAA
TCGCCTTGCAGCACATCCCCCTTTCGCCAGCTGGCGTAATAGCGAAGAGGCCCGCACCGATCGCCCTTCC
CAACAGTTGCGCAGCCTGAATGGCGAATGGG
[124 nt withheld, positions 4372-4495]
C
[91 nt withheld, positions 4497-4587]
A
[49 nt withheld, positions 4589-4637]
CCTTTGACGTTGGAGTCCACGTTCTTT
[37 nt withheld, positions 4665-4701]
ACCCTATCTCGGTCTATTCTTTTGATTTATAAGGGATTTTGCCGATTTCGGCCTATTGGTTAAAAAATGA
GCTGATTTAACAAAAATTTAACGCGAATTTTAACAAAATATTAACGCTTACAATTTAGGTGGCACTTTTC
GGGGAAATGTGCGCGGAACCCCTATTTGTTTATTTTTCTAAATACATTCAAATATGTATCCGCTCATGAG
ACAATAACCCTGATAAATGCTTCAATAATATTGAAAAAGGAAGAGTATGAGTATTCAACATTTCCGTGTC
GCCCTTATTCCCTTTTTTGCGGCATTTTGCCTTCCTGTTTTTGCTCACCCAGAAACGCTGGTGAAAGTAA
AAGATGCTGAAGATCAGTTGGGTGCACGAGTGGGTTACATCGAACTGGATCTCAACAGCGGTAAGATCCT
TGAGAGTTTTCGCCCCGAAGAACGTTTTCCAATGATGAGCACTTTTAAAGTTCTGCTATGTGGCGCGGTA
TTATCCCGTATTGACGCCGGGCAAGAGCAACTCGGTCGCCGCATACACTATTCTCAGAATGACTTGGTTG
AGTACTCACCAGTCACAGAAAAGCATCTTACGGATGGCATGACAGTAAGAGAATTATGCAGTGCTGCCAT
AACCATGAGTGATAACACTGCGGCCAACTTACTTCTGACAACGATCGGAGGACCGAAGGAGCTAACCGCT
TTTTTGCACAACATGGGGGATCATGTAACTCGCCTTGATCGTTGGGAACCGGAGCTGAATGAAGCCATAC
CAAACGACGAGCGTGACACCACGATGCCTGTAGCAATGGCAACAACGTTGCGCAAACTATTAACTGGCGA
ACTACTTACTCTAGCTTCCCGGCAACAATTAATAGACTGGATGGAGGCGGATAAAGTTGCAGGACCACTT
CTGCGCTCGGCCCTTCCGGCTGGCTGGTTTATTGCTGATAAATCTGGAGCCGGTGAGCGTGGGTCTCGCG
GTATCATTGCAGCACTGGGGCCAGATGGTAAGCCCTCCCGTATCGTAGTTATCTACACGACGGGGAGTCA
GGCAACTATGGATGAACGAAATAGACAGATCGCTGAGATAGGTGCCTCACTGATTAAGCATTGGTAACTG
TCAGACCAAGTTTACTCATATATACTTTAGATTGATTTAAAACTTCATTTTTAATTTAAAAGGATCTAGG
TGAAGATCCTTTTTGATAATCTCATGACCAAAATCCCTTAACGTGAGTTTTCGTTCCACTGAGCGTCAGA
CCCCGTAGAAAAGATCAAAGGATCTTCTTGAGATCCTTTTTTTCTGCGCGTAATCTGCTGCTTGCAAACA
AAAAAACCACCGCTACCAGCGGTGGTTTGTTTGCCGGATCAAGAGCTACCAACTCTTTTTCCGAAGGTAA
CTGGCTTCAGCAGAGCGCAGATACCAAATACTGTTCTTCTAGTGTAGCCGTAGTTAGGCCACCACTTCAA
GAACTCTGTAGCACCGCCTACATACCTCGCTCTGCTAATCCTGTTACCAGTGGCTGCTGCCAGTGGCGAT
AAGTCGTGTCTTACCGGGTTGGACTCAAGACGATAGTTACCGGATAAGGCGCAGCGGTCGGGCTGAACGG
GGGGTTCGTGCACACAGCCCAGCTTGGAGCGAACGACCTACACCGAACTGAGATACCTACAGCGTGAGCT
ATGAGAAAGCGCCACGCTTCCCGAAGGGAGAAAGGCGGACAGGTATCCGGTAAGCGGCAGGGTCGGAACA
GGAGAGCGCACGAGGGAGCTTCCAGGGGGAAACGCCTGGTATCTTTATAGTCCTGTCGGGTTTCGCCACC
TCTGACTTGAGCGTCGATTTTTGTGATGCTCGTCAGGGGGGCGGAGCCTATGGAAAAACGCCAGCAACGC
GGCCTTTTTACGGTTCCTGGCCTTTTGCTGGCCTTTTGCTCACATGTTCTTTCCTGCGTTATCCCCTGAT
TCTGTGGATAACCGTATTACCGCCTTTGAGTGAGCTGATACCGCTCGCCGCAGCCGAACGACCGAGCGCA
GCGAGTCAGTGAGCGAGGAAGCGGAAGAGCGCCCAATACGCAAACCGCCTCTCCCCGCGCGTTGGCCGAT
TCATTAATGCAGCTGGCACGACAGGTTTCCCGACTGGAAAGCGGGCAGTGAGCGCAACGCAATTAATGTG
AGTTAGCTCACTCATTAGGCACCCCAGGCTTTACACTTTATGCTTCCGGCTCGTATGTTGTGTGGAATTG
TGAGCGGATAACAATTTCACACAGGAAACAGCTATGACCATGATTACGCCAGATTTAATTAAGG
