>Addgene plasmid #49120 | pEMS1989 | addgene partial sequence | sequence record 83610 | pCAGGS-3 5'-TCCTTAAACCTGTCTTGTAA-3'
GTTGCCCAGGAGCTGTAGGAAAAAGAAGAAGGCATGAACATGGTTAGCAGAGGCTCTAGAGCCGCCGGTC
ACACGCCAGAAGCCGAACCCCGCCCTGCCCCGTCCCCCCCGAAGGCAGCCGTCCCCCTGCGGCAGCCCCG
AGGCTGGAGATGGAGAAGGGGACGGCGGCGCGGCGACGCACGAAGGCCCTCCCCGCCCATTTCCTTCCTG
CCGGCGCCGCACCGCTTCGCCCGCGCCCGCTAGAGGGGGTGCGGCGGCGCCTCCCAGATTTCGGCTCCGC
CAGATTTGGGACAAAGGAAGTCCCTGCGCCCTCTCGCACGATTACCATAAAAGGCAATGGCTGCGGCTCG
CCGCGCCTCGACAGCCGCCGGCGCTCCGGGGCCGCCGCGCCCCTCCCC
