>Addgene plasmid #49120 | pEMS1989 | addgene partial sequence | sequence record 84747 | WPRE-R 5'-CATAGCGTAAAAGGAGCAACA-3'
TTTTGTAATCCAGAGGTTGAGCGATCGCGGCCGCTCAGTCCCCATCCTCGAGCAGCCTCACCATGGCCCC
AGTCTCAGAGTCCAGGTTTCTGATGTAGTTCATCACTATGTTCACATTGGTCCAGCCACCAGCCTGCATG
ATTTCAGGGATGGACACACCAGCCCTGGCCATGTCCCTGGCAGCACCCACTCTGGCAGAGTGGCCAGACC
AGGCCAGGTATCTCTGCCCAGAGTCATCCTTGGCACCATAGATCAGGCGGTGGGTGGCCTCAAAGATCCC
TTCCAGGGCCCGGGTGGACAGTTGGGAGGTGGCAGAAGGGGCAGCCACACCATTCTTTCTGACCCGGCAG
AACAGGTAGTTGTTGGGGTCATCAGCCACACCAGACACAGAGATCCATCTCTCCACCAGCTTGGTAACCC
CCAGGGACAGGGCCTTCTCCACACCAGCTGTGGACACCAGGGTCTTGGTCCTGCCAATGTGGATCAGCAT
TCTCCCACCATCGGTGCGGGAGATGTCCTTCACTCTGATTCTGGCAATTTCGGCAATGCGCAGCAGGGTG
TTGTAGGCAATGCCCAGGAAGGCCAGGTTCCTGATGTCCTGGCATCTGTCAGAGTTCTCCATCAGGGATC
TGACTTGGTCAAAGTCAGTGCGTTCAAAGGCCAGGGCCTGCTTGGCTCTCTCCCCAGCATCCACATTCTC
CTTTCTGATTCTCCTCATCACCAGGGACACAGCATTGGAGTCAGAAGGGCGAGGCAGGCCAGATCTCCTG
TGCAGCATGTTGAGCTGGCCCAGGTGCTGTTGGATGGTCTTCACAGCCAGGCCTCTGGCTTGCAGGTACA
GGAGGTAGTCCCTCACATCCTCAGGTTCAGC
